>Addgene plasmid #32010 | pLKO-puro FLAG wildtype, catalytic active lipin 1 | addgene partial sequence | sequence record 37349 | CMV-F 5'-CGCAAATGGGCGGTAGGCGTG-3'
TTAGCAGAGCTGTTAGTGAACCGTCAGAATCGCCTGGAGACGCCATCCACGCTGNTTTTGACCTCCATAT
TAAGACACCGGGACCGATCCAGCCTCCGCGGCCGGGAACGGTGCATTGGAACGCGGATTCCCCGTGCCAA
GAGTGACGTAAGTACCGCCTATAGAGTCTATAGGCCCACCCCCTTGGCTTCGTTAGAACGCGGCTACAAT
TAATACATAACCTTATGTATCATACACATACGATTTAGGTGACACTATAGAATAACATCCACTTTGCCTT
TCTCTCCACAGGTGTCCACTCCCAGGTCCAACTGCACCTCGGTTCTATCGATTGAATTCACCATGGAAAT
GGACTACAAGGATGACGATGACAAGGGTGGTGGTGGTGGTGCGTCGACGATGAATTACGTGGGGCAGCTG
GCCGGCCAGGTGTTTGTGACGGTGAAGGAGCTCTACAAGGGACTGAACCCCGCCACGCTGTCGGGATGCA
TCGACATCATTGTCATCCGGCAGCCCAATGGCAGTCTGCAGTGCTCCCCTTTCCACGTCCGCTTCGGCAA
GATGGGTGTCCTCCGCTCCCGAGAGAAAGTGGTGGACATAGAAATCAATGGGGAGTCCGTGGATTTGCAC
ATGAAGTTGGGAGACAACGGAGAAGCATTTTTTGTTCAAGAGACGGACAACGATCAGGAAATCATCCCCA
TGTACCTGGCCACGTCCCCCATCCTGTCAGAAGGAGCTGCGAGAATGGAAAGCCAGCTGAAGAGGAACTC
TGTGGACAGAATCAGGTGCCTGGATCCCACTACAGCTGCCCAGGGCCTGCCTCCCAGCGACACCCCATCC
ACTGGTTCTCTGGGGGAAGAANANAAGGAAAAGGAGGAGGAAAGGCCCAGTTGGACAATC
