[The description below was written by a language model from this plasmid's Addgene catalogue record.]
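Description:
pLKO-puro FLAG wildtype, catalytic active lipin 1 is a lentiviral mammalian expression plasmid built on the pLKO.1-puro backbone, which is normally used for shRNA delivery. Here the backbone has been repurposed for cDNA expression: the U6 promoter that would drive a hairpin has been replaced by a CMV promoter, followed by a FLAG epitope coding sequence, a SalI site, a single spacer base that keeps the reading frame, the cDNA, and a NotI site. Both cloning sites are retained, so the insert can be excised or exchanged. The plasmid is propagated in bacteria as a high-copy construct under ampicillin selection, and the record lists a recombination-deficient strain of the kind commonly used to keep lentiviral repeat sequences stable. Transduced or transfected mammalian cells are selected with puromycin.

The insert is mouse Lpin1 (lipin 1, also known as fld), described as the wild-type, catalytically active form. Lipin 1 is a phosphatidic acid phosphatase that also acts in the nucleus to influence transcription. CMV-driven expression yields lipin 1 with an N-terminal FLAG tag, allowing detection, immunoprecipitation or localisation of the protein with anti-FLAG reagents. As a lentiviral transfer vector it would be packaged into viral particles using separately supplied packaging and envelope functions to generate stably expressing cell populations.

The associated study concerns mTOR complex 1 control of lipin 1 localisation and its effect on the SREBP pathway, so the construct most plausibly serves as the wild-type reference there, although any mutant counterparts are not described. No feature table was supplied, so the LTRs, packaging signal and the promoter driving the puromycin marker cannot be confirmed.
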