Addgene plasmid #32010: pLKO-puro FLAG wildtype, catalytic active lipin 1
Depositing lab: David Sabatini. Depositing organization: Whitehead Institute for Biomedical Research. Publication: mTOR Complex 1 Regulates Lipin 1 Localization to Control the SREBP Pathway. Peterson TR, Sengupta SS, Harris TE, Carmack AE, Kang SA, Balderas E, Guertin DA, Madden KL, Carpenter AE, Finck BN, Sabatini DM. Cell. 2011 Aug 5;146(3):408-20. 10.1016/j.cell.2011.06.034 PubMed 21816276.
Backbone
  Vector backbone: pLKO.1-puro
  Backbone size w/o insert (bp): 7100
  Modifications to backbone: U6 replaced by CMV and FLAG added N-term to insert. 5->3': CMV-> FLAG -> sal I restriction site -> 1 base(to keep in frame) -> cDNA -> Not I restriction site
  Vector type: Mammalian Expression, Lentiviral
  Selectable markers: Puromycin
Growth in bacteria
  Bacterial resistance: Ampicillin, 100 μg/mL
  Growth temperature: 37°C
  Growth strain: Stbl3
  Copy number: High Copy
Gene/Insert
  Gene/Insert name: lipin1 (alt name: fld; Lpin1; Kiaa0188; mKIAA0188; 4631420P06)
  Species: M. musculus (mouse)
  GenBank ID: NM_001130412
  Entrez Gene: Lpin1 (a.k.a. Lipin1, fld)
  Promoter: CMV
  Tag / fusion protein: FLAG (N terminal on backbone)
  Cloning method: Restriction Enzyme; 5′ cloning site SalI (not destroyed); 3′ cloning site NotI (not destroyed)
  Sequencing primers: 5′ CMV forward
Terms and licenses: Academic/Nonprofit Terms; Industry Terms: Not Available to Industry
How to cite: pLKO-puro FLAG wildtype, catalytic active lipin 1 was a gift from David Sabatini (Addgene plasmid # 32010 ; http://n2t.net/addgene:32010 ; RRID:Addgene_32010)
